Addgene plasmid #224368: PT7lacO-His6-IF3
Purpose: Express IF3 protein for his-tagged purification
Depositing lab: Richard Murray. Depositing organization: California Institute of Technology. Publication: Optimizing Protein Production in the One-Pot PURE System: Insights into Reaction Composition and Expression Efficiency. Zhang Y, Deveikis M, Qiu Y, Bjorn L, Martinez ZA, Chou TF, Freemont PS, Murray RM. ACS Synth Biol. 2025 May 16;14(5):1496-1508. doi: 10.1021/acssynbio.4c00779. Epub 2025 Apr 10. PubMed 40209036.
Backbone
  Vector backbone: pET21a
  Vector type: Bacterial Expression
Growth in bacteria
  Bacterial resistance: Ampicillin, 100 μg/mL
  Growth temperature: 37°C
  Growth strain: DH5alpha
  Copy number: High Copy
Gene/Insert
  Gene/Insert name: IF3 (alt name: infC)
  Species: E. coli
  Entrez Gene: infC (a.k.a. b1718, ECK1716, fit, srjA)
  Tag / fusion protein: His6 (N terminal on insert)
  Cloning method: Gibson Cloning
Terms and licenses: Academic/Nonprofit Terms; Industry Terms: Not Available to Industry
Depositor comments: It is best to grow cells in strains with LacIq and in media supplemented 1% glucose for genetic stability. Please visit https://doi.org/10.1101/2024.06.19.599772 for bioRxiv preprint.
How to cite: PT7lacO-His6-IF3 was a gift from Richard Murray (Addgene plasmid # 224368 ; http://n2t.net/addgene:224368 ; RRID:Addgene_224368)
