[The description below was written by a language model from this plasmid's Addgene catalogue record and pLannotate feature annotations shown in this document.]
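Description:
PT7lacO-His6-IF3 is a bacterial expression plasmid built on the pET21a backbone for producing E. coli translation initiation factor 3 (IF3, encoded by infC) as a His-tagged protein for affinity purification. The sequenced record is about 5.9 kb. It is propagated in E. coli through a ColE1/pMB1-type origin and selected with ampicillin via the β-lactamase gene and its own promoter. The catalogue lists it as high copy, although the feature table also shows the pBR322-derived rop gene and bom region, which are associated with copy-number moderation and mobilisation. An f1 phage origin is present as well, and short tetracycline-resistance fragments flanking the lacI region appear to be non-functional backbone remnants.

The expression cassette consists of a T7 promoter immediately followed by a lac operator, the strong ribosome binding site from T7 gene 10, a six-histidine tag, the infC coding sequence, and a T7 terminator. Transcription therefore requires a host supplying T7 RNA polymerase and is held off by the lac repressor, which the plasmid itself encodes from lacI under its native promoter; induction is achieved with IPTG or lactose. The tag sits at the N terminus of IF3. A short annotation for a T7 gene 10B-derived solubility tag fragment lies just after infC, spanning the sequence origin, and is probably residual vector sequence rather than a fused part of the product, though the record does not clarify this. The depositor notes that the plasmid is more genetically stable in LacIq strains with glucose-supplemented medium, suggesting leaky expression is burdensome. The associated work concerns protein production in the One-Pot PURE cell-free system, of which IF3 is a component.
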