Features (pLannotate 1.2.2; 19 found; start..end, strand, type, name):
     49..96      +  terminator     T7 terminator: transcription terminator for bacteriophage T7 RNA polymerase
    133..561     +  rep_origin     f1 ori (sequence partly withheld): f1 bacteriophage origin of replication; arrow indicates direction of (+) strand synthesis
    614..718     +  promoter       AmpR promoter: bla
    719..1579    +  CDS            AmpR: β-lactamase; bla; confers resistance to ampicillin, carbenicillin, and related antibiotics
   1750..2338    +  rep_origin     ori: high-copy-number ColE1/pMB1/pBR322/pUC origin of replication
   2524..2663    -  misc_feature   bom: basis of mobility region from pBR322
   2765..2956    -  CDS            rop: Rop protein, which maintains plasmids at low copy number; rop
   2973..3353    +  CDS            YPB1_ECOLX: Protein predicted: Swiss-Prot protein existence level 4. From Escherichia coli.
   3425..3716    -  CDS            TcR (fragment): tetracycline efflux protein; tet; confers resistance to tetracycline
   3731..3752    -  protein_bind   CAP binding site: CAP binding activates transcription in the presence of cAMP. E. coli catabolite activator protein
   3765..4847    -  CDS            lacI: lac repressor; lacI; The lac repressor binds to the lac operator to inhibit transcription in E. coli. This inhibition can be relieved by adding lactose or isopropyl-β-D-thiogalactopyranoside (IPTG).
   4848..4925    -  promoter       lacI promoter: lacI
   4933..5212    -  CDS            TcR (fragment): tetracycline efflux protein; tet; confers resistance to tetracycline
   5234..5252    +  promoter       T7 promoter: promoter for bacteriophage T7 RNA polymerase
   5253..5277    +  protein_bind   lac operator: The lac repressor binds to the lac operator to inhibit transcription in E. coli. This inhibition can be relieved by adding lactose or isopropyl-β-D-thiogalactopyranoside (IPTG). lac repressor encoded by lacI
   5292..5314    +  RBS            RBS: efficient ribosome binding site from bacteriophage T7 gene 10 (Olins and Rangwala, 1989)
   5334..5351    +  CDS            7xHis (fragment): 6xHis affinity tag
   5358..5897    +  CDS            infC (sequence partly withheld): IF3_ECOLI - Also known as fit, srjA. Experimental evidence at protein level: Swiss-Prot protein existence level 1. One of the essential components for the initiation of protein synthesis.IF-3 binds to the 30S ribosomal subunit and shifts the equilibrum between 70S ribosomes and their 50S and 30S subunits in favor of the free subunits, thus enhancing the availability of 30S subunits on which protein synthesis initiation begins. From Escherichia coli (strain K12).
   5910..41      +  CDS            SET1 (fragment) (across the origin): solubility-enhancement tag derived from T7 phage gene 10B
>Addgene plasmid #224368 | PT7lacO-His6-IF3 | addgene full sequence | sequence record 443397 | Addgene NGS Result
AAAGCCCGAAAGGAAGCTGAGTTGGCTGCTGCCACCGCTGAGCAATAACTAGCATAACCCCTTGGGGCCT
CTAAACGGGTCTTGAGGGGTTTTTTGCTGAAAGGAGGAACTATATCCGGATTGGCGAATGGG
[124 nt withheld, positions 133-256]
C
[91 nt withheld, positions 258-348]
A
[49 nt withheld, positions 350-398]
CCTTTGACGTTGGAGTCCACGTTCTTT
[37 nt withheld, positions 426-462]
ACCCTATCTCGGTCTATTCTTTTGATTTATAAGGGATTTTGCCGATTTCGGCCTATTGGTTAAAAAATGA
GCTGATTTAACAAAAATTTAACGCGAATTTTAACAAAATATTAACGCTTACAATTTAGGTGGCACTTTTC
GGGGAAATGTGCGCGGAACCCCTATTTGTTTATTTTTCTAAATACATTCAAATATGTATCCGCTCATGAG
ACAATAACCCTGATAAATGCTTCAATAATATTGAAAAAGGAAGAGTATGAGTATTCAACATTTCCGTGTC
GCCCTTATTCCCTTTTTTGCGGCATTTTGCCTTCCTGTTTTTGCTCACCCAGAAACGCTGGTGAAAGTAA
AAGATGCTGAAGATCAGTTGGGTGCACGAGTGGGTTACATCGAACTGGATCTCAACAGCGGTAAGATCCT
TGAGAGTTTTCGCCCCGAAGAACGTTTTCCAATGATGAGCACTTTTAAAGTTCTGCTATGTGGCGCGGTA
TTATCCCGTATTGACGCCGGGCAAGAGCAACTCGGTCGCCGCATACACTATTCTCAGAATGACTTGGTTG
AGTACTCACCAGTCACAGAAAAGCATCTTACGGATGGCATGACAGTAAGAGAATTATGCAGTGCTGCCAT
AACCATGAGTGATAACACTGCGGCCAACTTACTTCTGACAACGATCGGAGGACCGAAGGAGCTAACCGCT
TTTTTGCACAACATGGGGGATCATGTAACTCGCCTTGATCGTTGGGAACCGGAGCTGAATGAAGCCATAC
CAAACGACGAGCGTGACACCACGATGCCTGCAGCAATGGCAACAACGTTGCGCAAACTATTAACTGGCGA
ACTACTTACTCTAGCTTCCCGGCAACAATTAATAGACTGGATGGAGGCGGATAAAGTTGCAGGACCACTT
CTGCGCTCGGCCCTTCCGGCTGGCTGGTTTATTGCTGATAAATCTGGAGCCGGTGAGCGTGGGTCTCGCG
GTATCATTGCAGCACTGGGGCCAGATGGTAAGCCCTCCCGTATCGTAGTTATCTACACGACGGGGAGTCA
GGCAACTATGGATGAACGAAATAGACAGATCGCTGAGATAGGTGCCTCACTGATTAAGCATTGGTAACTG
TCAGACCAAGTTTACTCATATATACTTTAGATTGATTTAAAACTTCATTTTTAATTTAAAAGGATCTAGG
TGAAGATCCTTTTTGATAATCTCATGACCAAAATCCCTTAACGTGAGTTTTCGTTCCACTGAGCGTCAGA
CCCCGTAGAAAAGATCAAAGGATCTTCTTGAGATCCTTTTTTTCTGCGCGTAATCTGCTGCTTGCAAACA
AAAAAACCACCGCTACCAGCGGTGGTTTGTTTGCCGGATCAAGAGCTACCAACTCTTTTTCCGAAGGTAA
CTGGCTTCAGCAGAGCGCAGATACCAAATACTGTCCTTCTAGTGTAGCCGTAGTTAGGCCACCACTTCAA
GAACTCTGTAGCACCGCCTACATACCTCGCTCTGCTAATCCTGTTACCAGTGGCTGCTGCCAGTGGCGAT
AAGTCGTGTCTTACCGGGTTGGACTCAAGACGATAGTTACCGGATAAGGCGCAGCGGTCGGGCTGAACGG
GGGGTTCGTGCACACAGCCCAGCTTGGAGCGAACGACCTACACCGAACTGAGATACCTACAGCGTGAGCT
ATGAGAAAGCGCCACGCTTCCCGAAGGGAGAAAGGCGGACAGGTATCCGGTAAGCGGCAGGGTCGGAACA
GGAGAGCGCACGAGGGAGCTTCCAGGGGGAAACGCCTGGTATCTTTATAGTCCTGTCGGGTTTCGCCACC
TCTGACTTGAGCGTCGATTTTTGTGATGCTCGTCAGGGGGGCGGAGCCTATGGAAAAACGCCAGCAACGC
GGCCTTTTTACGGTTCCTGGCCTTTTGCTGGCCTTTTGCTCACATGTTCTTTCCTGCGTTATCCCCTGAT
TCTGTGGATAACCGTATTACCGCCTTTGAGTGAGCTGATACCGCTCGCCGCAGCCGAACGACCGAGCGCA
GCGAGTCAGTGAGCGAGGAAGCGGAAGAGCGCCTGATGCGGTATTTTCTCCTTACGCATCTGTGCGGTAT
TTCACACCGCAATGGTGCACTCTCAGTACAATCTGCTCTGATGCCGCATAGTTAAGCCAGTATACACTCC
GCTATCGCTACGTGACTGGGTCATGGCTGCGCCCCGACACCCGCCAACACCCGCTGACGCGCCCTGACGG
GCTTGTCTGCTCCCGGCATCCGCTTACAGACAAGCTGTGACCGTCTCCGGGAGCTGCATGTGTCAGAGGT
TTTCACCGTCATCACCGAAACGCGCGAGGCAGCTGCGGTAAAGCTCATCAGCGTGGTCGTGAAGCGATTC
ACAGATGTCTGCCTGTTCATCCGCGTCCAGCTCGTTGAGTTTCTCCAGAAGCGTTAATGTCTGGCTTCTG
ATAAAGCGGGCCATGTTAAGGGCGGTTTTTTCCTGTTTGGTCACTGATGCCTCCGTGTAAGGGGGATTTC
TGTTCATGGGGGTAATGATACCGATGAAACGAGAGAGGATGCTCACGATACGGGTTACTGATGATGAACA
TGCCCGGTTACTGGAACGTTGTGAGGGTAAACAACTGGCGGTATGGATGCGGCGGGACCAGAGAAAAATC
ACTCAGGGTCAATGCCAGCGCTTCGTTAATACAGATGTAGGTGTTCCACAGGGTAGCCAGCAGCATCCTG
CGATGCAGATCCGGAACATAATGGTGCAGGGCGCTGACTTCCGCGTTTCCAGACTTTACGAAACACGGAA
ACCGAAGACCATTCATGTTGTTGCTCAGGTCGCAGACGTTTTGCAGCAGCAGTCGCTTCACGTTCGCTCG
CGTATCGGTGATTCATTCTGCTAACCAGTAAGGCAACCCCGCCAGCCTAGCCGGGTCCTCAACGACAGGA
GCACGATCATGCGCACCCGTGGGGCCGCCATGCCGGCGATAATGGCCTGCTTCTCGCCGAAACGTTTGGT
GGCGGGACCAGTGACGAAGGCTTGAGCGAGGGCGTGCAAGATTCCGAATACCGCAAGCGACAGGCCGATC
ATCGTCGCGCTCCAGCGAAAGCGGTCCTCGCCGAAAATGACCCAGAGCGCTGCCGGCACCTGTCCTACGA
GTTGCATGATAAAGAAGACAGTCATAAGTGCGGCGACGATAGTCATGCCCCGCGCCCACCGGAAGGAGCT
GACTGGGTTGAAGGCTCTCAAGGGCATCGGTCGAGATCCCGGTGCCTAATGAGTGAGCTAACTTACATTA
ATTGCGTTGCGCTCACTGCCCGCTTTCCAGTCGGGAAACCTGTCGTGCCAGCTGCATTAATGAATCGGCC
AACGCGCGGGGAGAGGCGGTTTGCGTATTGGGCGCCAGGGTGGTTTTTCTTTTCACCAGTGAGACGGGCA
ACAGCTGATTGCCCTTCACCGCCTGGCCCTGAGAGAGTTGCAGCAAGCGGTCCACGCTGGTTTGCCCCAG
CAGGCGAAAATCCTGTTTGATGGTGGTTAACGGCGGGATATAACATGAGCTGTCTTCGGTATCGTCGTAT
CCCACTACCGAGATATCCGCACCAACGCGCAGCCCGGACTCGGTAATGGCGCGCATTGCGCCCAGCGCCA
TCTGATCGTTGGCAACCAGCATCGCAGTGGGAACGATGCCCTCATTCAGCATTTGCATGGTTTGTTGAAA
ACCGGACATGGCACTCCAGTCGCCTTCCCGTTCCGCTATCGGCTGAATTTGATTGCGAGTGAGATATTTA
TGCCAGCCAGCCAGACGCAGACGCGCCGAGACAGAACTTAATGGGCCCGCTAACAGCGCGATTTGCTGGT
GACCCAATGCGACCAGATGCTCCACGCCCAGTCGCGTACCGTCTTCATGGGAGAAAATAATACTGTTGAT
GGGTGTCTGGTCAGAGACATCAAGAAATAACGCCGGAACATTAGTGCAGGCAGCTTCCACAGCAATGGCA
TCCTGGTCATCCAGCGGATAGTTAATGATCAGCCCACTGACGCGTTGCGCGAGAAGATTGTGCACCGCCG
CTTTACAGGCTTCGACGCCGCTTCGTTCTACCATCGACACCACCACGCTGGCACCCAGTTGATCGGCGCG
AGATTTAATCGCCGCGACAATTTGCGACGGCGCGTGCAGGGCCAGACTGGAGGTGGCAACGCCAATCAGC
AACGACTGTTTGCCCGCCAGTTGTTGTGCCACGCGGTTGGGAATGTAATTCAGCTCCGCCATCGCCGCTT
CCACTTTTTCCCGCGTTTTCGCAGAAACGTGGCTGGCCTGGTTCACCACGCGGGAAACGGTCTGATAAGA
GACACCGGCATACTCTGCGACATCGTATAACGTTACTGGTTTCACATTCACCACCCTGAATTGACTCTCT
TCCGGGCGCTATCATGCCATACCGCGAAAGGTTTTGCGCCATTCGATGGTGTCCGGGATCTCGACGCTCT
CCCTTATGCGACTCCTGCATTAGGAAGCAGCCCAGTAGTAGGTTGAGGCCGTTGAGCACCGCCGCCGCAA
GGAATGGTGCATGCAAGGAGATGGCGCCCAACAGTCCCCCGGCCACGGGGCCTGCCACCATACCCACGCC
GAAACAAGCGCTCATGAGCCCGAAGTGGCGAGCCCGATCTTCCCCATCGGTGATGTCGGCGATATAGGCG
CCAGCAACCGCACCTGTGGCGCCGGTGATGCCGGCCACGATGCGTCCGGCGTAGAGGATCGAGATCTCGA
TCCCGCGAAATTAATACGACTCACTATAGGGGAATTGTGAGCGGATAACAATTCCCCTCTAGAAATAATT
TTGTTTAACTTTAAGAAGGAGATATACATATGAGAGGATCGCATCACCATCACCATCACGGATCCATT
[537 nt withheld, positions 5361-5897]
TAATGAGATCCGGCTGCTAAC
